>Addgene plasmid #188831 | Portal_CBA120 | addgene full sequence | sequence record 369933 | Addgene NGS Result
AACGACCGAGCGCAGCGAGTCAGTGAGCGAGGAAGCGGAAGAGCGCCTGATGCGGTATTTTCTCCTTACG
CATCTGTGCGGTATTTCACACCGCATATGGTGCACTCTCAGTACAATCTGCTCTGATGCCGCATAGTTAA
GCCAGTATACACTCCGCTATCGCTACGTGACTGGGTCATGGCTGCGCCCCGACACCCGCCAACACCCGCT
GACGCGCCCTGACGGGCTTGTCTGCTCCCGGCATCCGCTTACAGACAAGCTGTGACCGTCTCCGGGAGCT
GCATGTGTCAGAGGTTTTCACCGTCATCACCGAAACGCGCGAGGCAGCAGATCAATTCGCGCGCGAAGGC
GAAGCGGCATGCATAATGTGCCTGTCAAATGGACGAAGCAGGGATTCTGCAAACCCTATGCTACTCCGTC
AAGCCGTCAATTGTCTGATTCGTTACCAATTATGACAACTTGACGGCTACATCATTCACTTTTTCTTCAC
AACCGGCACGGAACTCGCTCGGGCTGGCCCCGGTGCATTTTTTAAATACCCGCGAGAAATAGAGTTGATC
GTCAAAACCAACATTGCGACCGACGGTGGCGATAGGCATCCGGGTGGTGCTCAAAAGCAGCTTCGCCTGG
CTGATACGTTGGTCCTCGCGCCAGCTTAAGACGCTAATCCCTAACTGCTGGCGGAAAAGATGTGACAGAC
GCGACGGCGACAAGCAAACATGCTGTGCGACGCTGGCGATATCAAAATTGCTGTCTGCCAGGTGATCGCT
GATGTACTGACAAGCCTCGCGTACCCGATTATCCATCGGTGGATGGAGCGACTCGTTAATCGCTTCCATG
CGCCGCAGTAACAATTGCTCAAGCAGATTTATCGCCAGCAGCTCCGAATAGCGCCCTTCCCCTTGCCCGG
CGTTAATGATTTGCCCAAACAGGTCGCTGAAATGCGGCTGGTGCGCTTCATCCGGGCGAAAGAACCCCGT
ATTGGCAAATATTGACGGCCAGTTAAGCCATTCATGCCAGTAGGCGCGCGGACGAAAGTAAACCCACTGG
TGATACCATTCGCGAGCCTCCGGATGACGACCGTAGTGATGAATCTCTCCTGGCGGGAACAGCAAAATAT
CACCCGGTCGGCAAACAAATTCTCGTCCCTGATTTTTCACCACCCCCTGACCGCGAATGGTGAGATTGAG
AATATAACCTTTCATTCCCAGCGGTCGGTCGATAAAAAAATCGAGATAACCGTTGGCCTCAATCGGCGTT
AAACCCGCCACCAGATGGGCATTAAACGAGTATCCCGGCAGCAGGGGATCATTTTGCGCTTCAGCCATAC
TTTTCATACTCCCGCCATTCAGAGAAGAAACCAATTGTCCATATTGCATCAGACATTGCCGTCACTGCGT
CTTTTACTGGCTCTTCTCGCTAACCAAACCGGTAACCCCGCTTATTAAAAGCATTCTGTAACAAAGCGGG
ACCAAAGCCATGACAAAAACGCGTAACAAAAGTGTCTATAATCACGGCAGAAAAGTCCACATTGATTATT
TGCACGGCGTCACACTTTGCTATGCCATAGCATTTTTATCCATAAGATTAGCGGATCCTACCTGACGCTT
TTTATCGCAACTCTCTACTGTTTCTCCATACCCGTTTTTTGGGCTAACAGGAGGAATTAACCATGGCTGG
ATATGGGATGGGTTTTTTCGGATTGTTTGGTGGCGGCGGTCTGGTCAATGCGAAAGTGGATACTGATAAA
CTCGCTCAAAAACAGGATGAACTGTTGTTGACCAAAGCCACGGTTGTGGCTCTAGACGACGCCCAAGATG
GTTCTATCATCTTACAGGGTGGCGCAAATACCTATAACTACGTGGGCGTGGAGTCCGAACTGCTGAGCGT
GAAAACCGTTGTTGAGGAGTACCAATCTATGGCGCAACAACCGGAAATCCGCAAGGCTGTGGACATCATT
GTGAACGATGTCGTGACGTGCGAAGAAGATGAGACACCGGTTACGGTCAACCTGGATAAAGTTGAAGGTA
TCAGCGACACCGTTAAAGAGTCGATTACTGAGTGCTTTAAAGAAGTTATGCACCTGATGGACTTCGACAA
CACCGCATACCAGAAAATCCGCAAATGGTATGTTGACGGCCGTCAGGCGTACCATGTTATTGTCGATCCG
ACCAATAAAAAAGGCGGTATTAAAAAGCTAGTAATGCTGGACTCCCGCTGCATCCGTCCGGTGTATATTG
TCGAGAAGGCCATGCGCGAGGGCGGGATTGAAGCGATTGAAAGCGTTACTTTGAAGTATTACTACAACCC
GAATTACAATCGTAACCAGTTTACCGGTCAGAGCGGCACCTCCCAAAACTTCCAGCCGTCGCAACAAGAG
TTGGTTTTTGATGACGAGAGCATCGTGTACATCGATAGCGGTGAAGAGCCGTTAGCGAACGGTATCGTGC
CGGGTTTGCTGAATCCGGCAATCCGCCCACTGAACAACTTGGTGACCACCGAAGATGCGACCGTGATCTA
TGCAATTACGCGTGCCCCTGAGAAACGTGCGTTTTATCTGGATGTCGGAACCCTGGGCAAGAAGAGCGCT
GAAGAGTACATGACCATGATGATGGGCAAGTTTAAGAACCGTAACGCGTACGACAGAACAACCGGTAAGA
TCACTGGTAATGCGCACCTGATGGGTATTGCAGAGGACTATTGGCTGCCGCGTCGTGAGGGCCAGAACGC
GACGGAAATCGCCACCGTTGGTGGAGGCAACCAATTAGGCGAAATGGACCACGTTAACTACTTCCGCGAG
AAGCTTTATGATGCGCTGATGATTCCGAAATCCCGTCTGCAAGAGGAAGGTTCCATTAACATTGGTGGTT
CTAATCTGGCTGAAATCACCCAGGAGGAACTTCGTTTCAGCAAATTTTGTGCAGGTTTGCGGAGACGTTA
TAGCCATTTCTTCATGGAATTCCTGCGCCGTCAGCTGATTCTGAAGGGCGTTACGGACGAAAAGGACTGG
AATGAAAAGATCAAGCCGTTCATCAAATTCGAGTTCACCTCCGACTCATATATCCGCGAACAGCAAGAAA
ATGCCATCCTCAACGACCGTCTGGCGAGCCTGAACACCGTAGAGCCATTTGTTGGCTCGATTTTTAGCAT
CGACTACGTTATGCGTAATGTACTGCGTATGAGCGATGAGGAGGTGAAAGAGCAGCAGACCAAGATAGCG
GAGGAGAAGAAGAAGGGTCTGTACCCGAAGGTGCAGGCGGATGAAACCGGCAACTACAGCGGTTCAGATG
TTAGCCCGCTGAAATTCAAGCCGGAAACCATTCCGTTCTCGGGCAGCACCGACGACTCTATTTAATGCCA
GGCATCAAATTAAGCAGAAGGCCATCCTGACGGATGGCCTTTTTGCGTTTCTACAAACTCTTTTGTTTAT
TTTTCTAAATACATTCAAATATGTATCCGCTCATGAGACAATAACCCTGATAAATGCTTCAATAATATTG
AAAAAGGAAGAGTATGAGTATTCAACATTTCCGTGTCGCCCTTATTCCCTTTTTTGCGGCATTTTGCCTT
CCTGTTTTTGCTCACCCAGAAACGCTGGTGAAAGTAAAAGATGCTGAAGATCAGTTGGGTGCACGAGTGG
GTTACATCGAACTGGATCTCAACAGCGGTAAGATCCTTGAGAGTTTTCGCCCCGAAGAACGTTTTCCAAT
GATGAGCACTTTTAAAGTTCTGCTATGTGGCGCGGTATTATCCCGTGTTGACGCCGGGCAAGAGCAACTC
GGTCGCCGCATACACTATTCTCAGAATGACTTGGTTGAGTACTCACCAGTCACAGAAAAGCATCTTACGG
ATGGCATGACAGTAAGAGAATTATGCAGTGCTGCCATAACCATGAGTGATAACACTGCGGCCAACTTACT
TCTGACAACGATCGGAGGACCGAAGGAGCTAACCGCTTTTTTGCACAACATGGGGGATCATGTAACTCGC
CTTGATCGTTGGGAACCGGAGCTGAATGAAGCCATACCAAACGACGAGCGTGACACCACGATGCCTGTAG
CAATGGCAACAACGTTGCGCAAACTATTAACTGGCGAACTACTTACTCTAGCTTCCCGGCAACAATTAAT
AGACTGGATGGAGGCGGATAAAGTTGCAGGACCACTTCTGCGCTCGGCCCTTCCGGCTGGCTGGTTTATT
GCTGATAAATCTGGAGCCGGTGAGCGTGGGTCTCGCGGTATCATTGCAGCACTGGGGCCAGATGGTAAGC
CCTCCCGTATCGTAGTTATCTACACGACGGGGAGTCAGGCAACTATGGATGAACGAAATAGACAGATCGC
TGAGATAGGTGCCTCACTGATTAAGCATTGGTAACTGTCAGACCAAGTTTACTCATATATACTTTAGATT
GATTTAAAACTTCATTTTTAATTTAAAAGGATCTAGGTGAAGATCCTTTTTGATAATCTCATGACCAAAA
TCCCTTAACGTGAGTTTTCGTTCCACTGAGCGTCAGACCCCGTAGAAAAGATCAAAGGATCTTCTTGAGA
TCCTTTTTTTCTGCGCGTAATCTGCTGCTTGCAAACAAAAAAACCACCGCTACCAGCGGTGGTTTGTTTG
CCGGATCAAGAGCTACCAACTCTTTTTCCGAAGGTAACTGGCTTCAGCAGAGCGCAGATACCAAATACTG
TCCTTCTAGTGTAGCCGTAGTTAGGCCACCACTTCAAGAACTCTGTAGCACCGCCTACATACCTCGCTCT
GCTAATCCTGTTACCAGTGGCTGCTGCCAGTGGCGATAAGTCGTGTCTTACCGGGTTGGACTCAAGACGA
TAGTTACCGGATAAGGCGCAGCGGTCGGGCTGAACGGGGGGTTCGTGCACACAGCCCAGCTTGGAGCGAA
CGACCTACACCGAACTGAGATACCTACAGCGTGAGCTATGAGAAAGCGCCACGCTTCCCGAAGGGAGAAA
GGCGGACAGGTATCCGGTAAGCGGCAGGGTCGGAACAGGAGAGCGCACGAGGGAGCTTCCAGGGGGAAAC
GCCTGGTATCTTTATAGTCCTGTCGGGTTTCGCCACCTCTGACTTGAGCGTCGATTTTTGTGATGCTCGT
CAGGGGGGCGGAGCCTATGGAAAAACGCCAGCAACGCGGCCTTTTTACGGTTCCTGGCCTTTTGCTGGCC
TTTTGCTCACATGTTCTTTCCTGCGTTATCCCCTGATTCTGTGGATAACCGTATTACCGCCTTTGAGTGA
GCTGATACCGCTCGCCGCAGCCG
Features (pLannotate 1.2.2; 10 found; start..end, strand, type, name):
      1..41      +  rep_origin     RSF ori (fragment): Plasmids containing the RSF 1030 origin of replication can be propagated in E. coli cells that contain additional plasmids with compatible origins.
     46..186     -  misc_feature   bom: basis of mobility region from pBR322
    288..328     -  CDS            rop (fragment): Rop protein, which maintains plasmids at low copy number; rop
    450..1328    -  CDS            araC: L-arabinose regulatory protein; araC
   1355..1639    +  promoter       araBAD promoter: araBAD; promoter of the L-arabinose operon of E. coli; the araC regulatory gene is transcribed in the opposite direction (Guzman et al., 1995)
   1673..3352    +  CDS            PORTL_BPSAV: Protein inferred from homology: Swiss-Prot protein existence level 3. Forms the portal vertex of the capsid. This portal plays critical roles in head assembly, genome packaging, neck/tail attachment, and genome ejection. The portal protein multimerizes as a single ring-shaped homododecamer arranged around a central channel. Binds to the terminase subunits to form the packaging machine. From Salmonella phage ViI.
   3376..3403    +  terminator     rrnB T2 terminator: transcription terminator T2 from the E. coli rrnB gene
   3422..3513    +  promoter       AmpR promoter: bla
   3514..4374    +  CDS            AmpR: β-lactamase; bla; confers resistance to ampicillin, carbenicillin, and related antibiotics
   4545..5133    +  rep_origin     ori: high-copy-number ColE1/pMB1/pBR322/pUC origin of replication
