[The description below was written by a language model from this plasmid's Addgene catalogue record and pLannotate feature annotations shown in this document.]
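Description:
Portal_CBA120 is a 5,273 bp bacterial expression plasmid built on a pBAD backbone for arabinose-inducible production of the portal protein of phage CBA120 in E. coli. It is maintained through a high-copy ColE1/pMB1-type origin and selected with ampicillin via a β-lactamase (AmpR) gene driven by its own promoter. The annotation also picks up a pBR322-derived bom (basis of mobility) region and short fragments matching rop and an RSF origin. These are remnants of the backbone rather than functional units, consistent with the high copy number listed in the catalogue.

The payload is a roughly 1.68 kb portal open reading frame, inserted by Gibson cloning downstream of the araBAD promoter and followed by the rrnB T2 transcription terminator. The divergently transcribed araC gene encodes the L-arabinose regulator, which keeps the promoter repressed without arabinose and activates it when the sugar is added, giving tight, titratable control over a potentially toxic phage protein. The automated annotation labels the coding sequence by homology to the portal protein of Salmonella phage ViI, a similar protein in the reference database, whereas the catalogue identifies the insert as the CBA120 portal. Portal proteins assemble into a dodecameric ring at one capsid vertex and participate in head assembly, terminase-driven genome packaging, tail attachment and DNA ejection. No epitope or purification tags are annotated.

The associated publication concerns prokaryotic innate immunity based on pattern recognition of conserved viral proteins. The plasmid therefore likely serves to express this phage component on its own in bacteria to test whether it is sensed by defence systems, although the record states the purpose only as supplying the portal protein.
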