Addgene plasmid #188831: Portal_CBA120
Purpose: Portal protein from phage CBA120
Depositing lab: Feng Zhang. Depositing organization: Broad Institute. Publication: Prokaryotic innate immunity through pattern recognition of conserved viral proteins. Gao LA, Wilkinson ME, Strecker J, Makarova KS, Macrae RK, Koonin EV, Zhang F. Science. 2022 Aug 12;377(6607):eabm4096. doi: 10.1126/science.abm4096. Epub 2022 Aug 12. PubMed 35951700.
Backbone
  Vector backbone: pBAD
  Backbone size w/o insert (bp): 3590
  Total vector size (bp): 5273
  Vector type: Bacterial Expression
Growth in bacteria
  Bacterial resistance: Ampicillin, 100 μg/mL
  Growth temperature: 37°C
  Growth strain: DH5alpha
  Copy number: High Copy
Gene/Insert
  Gene/Insert name: Portal
  Insert size (bp): 1683
  GenBank ID: YP_004957852.1
  Cloning method: Gibson Cloning
  Sequencing primers: 5′ N/A
Terms and licenses: Academic/Nonprofit Terms; Industry Terms: Not Available to Industry
How to cite: Portal_CBA120 was a gift from Feng Zhang (Addgene plasmid # 188831 ; http://n2t.net/addgene:188831 ; RRID:Addgene_188831)
